Addgene plasmid #130203: pRDAX-VALENTIA-022 Lamp1-Eos//BsaI
Purpose: EMMA Kit # 1000000119 extension
Depositing lab: Gary Lewin. Depositing organization: Max-Delbrueck-Centrum fuer Molekulare Medizin (MDC).
Backbone
  Vector backbone: custom built
  Vector type: Synthetic Biology
Growth in bacteria
  Bacterial resistance: Ampicillin, 100 μg/mL
  Growth temperature: 37°C
  Growth strain: DH5alpha
  Copy number: High Copy
Gene/Insert
  Gene/Insert name: Lamp1-Eos
  Species: M. musculus (mouse)
  Cloning method: Restriction Enzyme; 5′ cloning site unknown (unknown if destroyed); 3′ cloning site unknown (unknown if destroyed)
Terms and licenses: Academic/Nonprofit Terms; Industry Terms: Not Available to Industry
How to cite: pRDAX-VALENTIA-022 Lamp1-Eos//BsaI was a gift from Gary Lewin (Addgene plasmid # 130203 ; http://n2t.net/addgene:130203 ; RRID:Addgene_130203)
