[The description below was written by a language model from this plasmid's Addgene catalogue record and pLannotate feature annotations shown in this document.]
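Description:
pRDAX-VALENTIA-022 Lamp1-Eos//BsaI is a custom-built synthetic biology plasmid of about 5.5 kb, deposited as an extension to the EMMA kit, a modular toolkit for assembling mammalian expression vectors from standardised parts. It is propagated in E. coli as a high-copy plasmid through a ColE1/pUC-type origin and selected with ampicillin. In the annotated sequence the β-lactamase gene is driven by a cat promoter, and the bacterial maintenance elements are insulated from their surroundings by short transcription terminators (T3Te, T7Te and the bidirectional tonB terminator). This layout is typical of designed, modular backbones. The "//BsaI" in the name suggests a BsaI Type IIS site or cloning position for Golden Gate-style assembly, but the record lists the cloning sites as unknown and the feature table does not annotate any.

The payload is a complete mammalian expression cassette. A CMV immediate-early enhancer paired with the chicken β-actin promoter (a CAG-style arrangement giving strong constitutive expression) lies upstream of a Lamp1 coding sequence. This is followed, on the same strand after a short gap, by an Eos-family fluorescent protein and an SV40 polyadenylation signal, an arrangement consistent with a C-terminal Lamp1-Eos fusion. Lamp1 is a lysosome-associated membrane glycoprotein widely used as a lysosomal and late endosomal marker, so such a fusion would label these compartments for imaging. The catalogue lists the insert species as mouse, whereas the automated annotation found its best match in rat Lamp1. The fluorescent protein was matched to the mEosFP-M159A variant, described there as a green fluorescent protein, and the catalogue does not specify which Eos version is present. No mammalian selection marker is annotated, and roughly 800 nt between the poly(A) signal and the T3Te terminator carry no annotation.
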