Features (pLannotate 1.2.2; 11 found; start..end, strand, type, name):
    158..537     +  enhancer       CMV enhancer: human cytomegalovirus immediate early enhancer
    539..814     +  promoter       chicken β-actin promoter: No description available
    840..2060    +  CDS            Lamp1: LAMP1_RAT - Also known as Lamp-1. Experimental evidence at protein level: Swiss-Prot protein existence level 1. Presents carbohydrate ligands to selectins. Also implicated in tumor cell metastasis. From Rattus norvegicus (Rat).
   2124..2798    +  CDS            mEosFP-M159A: mEosFP-M159A is a basic (constitutively fluorescent) green fluorescent protein published in 2011, derived from Lobophyllia hemprichii. It has low acid sensitivity.
   2922..3043    +  polyA_signal   SV40 poly(A) signal: SV40 polyadenylation signal
   3844..3873    +  terminator     T3Te terminator: phage T3 early transcription terminator
   3895..4482    +  rep_origin     ori: high-copy-number ColE1/pMB1/pBR322/pUC origin of replication
   4494..4521    -  terminator     T7Te terminator: phage T7 early transcription terminator
   4545..5405    -  CDS            AmpR: β-lactamase; bla; confers resistance to ampicillin, carbenicillin, and related antibiotics
   5406..5508    -  promoter       cat promoter: promoter of the E. coli cat gene encoding chloramphenicol acetyltransferase
   5509..2       -  terminator     tonB terminator (across the origin): bidirectional E. coli tonB-P14 transcription terminator
>Addgene plasmid #130203 | pRDAX-VALENTIA-022 Lamp1-Eos//BsaI | addgene full sequence | sequence record 273502 | Addgene NGS Result
CTTTCTGCTATGGAGGTCAGGTATGATTTAAAGGTCTCATAGGTCTTGTATTCAGTCTCGCACTTTAGAC
ATGGTCTTCTGCTGCCCGTGGTCCTCTATTCGTCGGATGTTCTGTCGATTCTTCCTGTCTATCTGGACTG
GATCTGATATCATCGTCGACATTGATTATTGACTAGTTATTAATAGTAATCAATTACGGGGTCATTAGTT
CATAGCCCATATATGGAGTTCCGCGTTACATAACTTACGGTAAATGGCCCGCCTGGCTGACCGCCCAACG
ACCCCCGCCCATTGACGTCAATAATGACGTATGTTCCCATAGTAACGCCAATAGGGACTTTCCATTGACG
TCAATGGGTGGAGTATTTACGGTAAACTGCCCACTTGGCAGTACATCAAGTGTATCATATGCCAAGTACG
CCCCCTATTGACGTCAATGACGGTAAATGGCCCGCCTGGCATTATGCCCAGTACATGACCTTATGGGACT
TTCCTACTTGGCAGTACATCTACGTATTAGTCATCGCTATTACCATGGTCGAGGTGAGCCCCACGTTCTG
CTTCACTCTCCCCATCTCCCCCCCCTCCCCACCCCCAATTTTGTATTTATTTATTTTTTAATTATTTTGT
GCAGCGATGGGGGCGGGGGGGGGGGGGGCGCGCGCCAGGCGGGGCGGGGSGGGGCGRGGGGCGGGGCGGG
GCGAGGCGGAGAGGTGCGGCGGCAGCCAATCAGAGCGGCGCGCTCCGAAAGTTTCCTTTTATGGCGAGGC
GGCGGCGGCGGCGGCCCTATAAAAAGCGAAGCGCGCGGCGGGCGGGAGTCGCTGCGTTGGGACGCCACCA
TGGCCGCACCCGGTGCAAGACGCCCTCTTCTGCTGCTGCTGCTGGCCGGCCTCGCTCACTCAGCTCCCGC
ACTCTTTGAGGTGAAAGACAACAACGGAACTGCGTGTATTATGGCATCTTTCAGCGCTTCATTCCTGACA
ACGTATGAAGCGGGGCATGTCAGTAAAGTGAGCAACATGACTCTGCCAGCCAGTGCTGAAGTGCTGAAGA
ACTCCAGCTCATGCGGGGAAAAGAACGCCTCAGAACCAACCCTCGCTATAACCTTTGGGGAGGGCTACTT
GTTGAAGTTGACGTTTACGAAGAACACAACACGGTATTCCGTACAGCACATGTACTTCACTTACAACCTG
AGCGATACTCAGTTCTTTCCCAATGCAAGTTCCAAGGGCCCAGACACTGTTGATTCCACCACCGACATCA
AGGCCGACATCAACAAGACATACAGATGCGTGTCTGACATCCGGGTGTACATGAAGAATGTCACTATTGT
ACTCTGGGATGCCACCATACAGGCCTATTTGCCCAGCAGCAATTTCAGCAAAGAGGAAACAAGGTGTCCG
CAGGATCAGCCATCTCCTACCACTGGACCTCCTAGTCCATCCCCACCGCTTGTCCCTACAAACCCCAGCG
TGAGCAAATACAACGTCACAGGAGACAATGGCACCTGTCTGCTGGCATCCATGGCTTTGCAGCTGAATAT
CACCTATATGAAGAAGGACAATACGACCGTGACTCGAGCCTTTAACATCAATCCTTCTGACAAATACAGC
GGTACCTGTGGGGCTCAACTGGTGACACTCAAAGTCGGTAACAAATCTCGCGTGCTGGAACTGCAGTTTG
GCATGAATGCCACCTCCTCTCTGTTCTTCCTGCAAGGTGTGCAGCTGAATATGACCCTTCCTGATGCCAT
TGAGCCCACATTCTCCACCAGCAACTATAGTCTGAAGGCGCTTCAAGCTAGCGTTGGGAACAGTTACAAA
TGCAATTCTGAGGAGCACATTTTCGTGTCAAAGGCCCTTGCTCTCAATGTCTTTTCCGTTCAGGTACAGG
CATTCAGAGTGGAGTCTGATCGTTTCGGCTCAGTAGAAGAGTGCGTCCAAGACGGCAATAACATGCTGAT
CCCCATTGCCGTTGGAGGAGCTCTTGCCGGACTGGTTCTCATCGTGCTCATTGCCTACCTGATAGGCAGG
AAGAGGTCACATGCAGGGTATCAGACAATCAGCGAGTTTGGGAGTACAGGATCCACTGGTTCTACTGGCG
CTGATGGCGGGTCAGGCGGCAGCTCAGCGATCAAACCCGACATGAAGATCAACCTCCGAATGGAAGGCAA
CGTAAACGGCCATCACTTCGTGATTGATGGCGATGGCACAGGGAAGCCATTTGAGGGGAAACAAAGCATG
GATCTGGAGGTGAAGGAAGGTGGTCCTCTGCCTTTTGCCTTCGACATACTGACTACAGCCTTTCACTATG
GGAATCGCGTGTTTGTCGAGTATCCCGACCATATACAGGATTACTTCAAGCAGAGTTTCCCGAAAGGCTA
TAGCTGGGAAAGGTCCCTCACATTTGAGGATGGAGGGATTTGCATTGCAAGAAACGACATCACCATGGAA
GGAGACACCTTCTACAACAAGGTTCGGTTCCATGGGACAAATTTCCCCGCTAATGGTCCTGTGATGCAGA
AGAAAACCCTGAAGTGGGAACCATCCACTGAGAAGATGTACGTGAGAGATGGAGTACTGACGGGTGACAT
TCACGCTGCACTGCTGTTGGAGGGCAATGCCCACTATCGGTGTGATTTTCGCACTACCTACAAGGCCAAA
GAGAAAGGCGTCAAACTCCCTGGATACCACCTTGTCGATCATTGCATCGAGATCCTTTCTCACGACAAGG
ACTACAACAAGGTGAAGCTGTATGAACATGCCGTTGCTCACTCTGGATTGCCAGACAATGCAAGGCGTTC
AGGCTCTGATTAAGGCGCCAGGTACATCTCCAATACGGCGTCTTGCATAGAGAACACGATTAGCACACCG
GTTACCCACGTGATGCCCGAACGGACCCATGTCATGCCAGAGCGCACTGGTAACTTGTTTATTGCAGCTT
ATAATGGTTACAAATAAAGCAATAGCATCACAAATTTCACAAATAAAGCATTTTTTTCACTGCATTCTAG
TTGTGGTTTGTCCAAACTCATCAATGTATCTTATCATGTCTGTCGTCGAATTCGAGTTGGCGCGCCTGTC
ATTCTAAATCTCTCTTTCAGCCTAAAGCTTTTTCCCCGTATCCCCCCAGGTGTCTGCAGGCTCAAAGAGC
AGCGAGAAGCGTTCAGAGGAAAGCGATCCCGTGCCACCTTCCCCGTGCCCGGGCTGTCCCCGCACGCTGC
CGGCTCGGGGATGCGGGGGGAGCGCCGGACCGGAGCGGAGCCCCGGGCGGCTCGCTGCTGCCCCCTAGCG
GGGGAGGGACGTAATTACATCCCTGGGGGCTTTGGGAGGGGGCTGTCCCCGTGAGCTCCCAGGCGCGCCT
GTCATTCTAAATCTCTCTTTCAGCCTAAAGCTTTTTCCCCGTATCCCCCCAGGTGTCTGCAGGCTCAAAG
AGCAGCGAGAAGCGTTCAGAGGAAAGCGATCCCGTGCCACCTTCCCCGTGCCCGGGCTGTCCCCGCACGC
TGCCGGCTCGGGGATGCGGGGGGAGCGCCGGACCGGAGCGGAGCCCCGGGCGGCTCGCTGCTGCCCCCTA
GCGGGGGAGGGACGTAATTACATCCCTGGGGGCTTTGGGGGGGGGCTGTCCCCGTGAGCTCCCAGGCGCG
CCAACTCGGTACCTCACCCGATTCTCATCATGGAGACACATCAGGACATCTCCAATACCGCCATGGAAAC
GCACCAAGATGCGACTGCTCTTCTGCCAGTGACGGCATTCGTCTGCAAGATTAACGGCATACAGAAAGAA
ACGATGAGACCCATTCAGGACGAGCCTCAGACTCCAGCGTAACTGGACTGCAATCAACTCACTGGCTCAC
CTTCACGGGTGGGCCTTTCTTCGGTAGAAAATCAAAGGATCTTCTTGAGATCCTTTTTTTCTGCGCGTAA
TCTGCTGCTTGCAAACAAAAAAACCACCGCTACCAGCGGTGGTTTGTTTGCCGGATCAAGAGCTACCAAC
TCTTTTTCCGAGGTAACTGGCTTCAGCAGAGCGCAGATACCAAATACTGTTCTTCTAGTGTAGCCGTAGT
TAGGCCACCACTTCAAGAACTCTGTAGCACCGCCTACATACCTCGCTCTGCTAATCCTGTTACCAGTGGC
TGCTGCCAGTGGCGATAAGTCGTGTCTTACCGGGTTGGACTCAAGACGATAGTTACCGGATAAGGCGCAG
CGGTCGGGCTGAACGGGGGGTTCGTGCACACAGCCCAGCTTGGAGCGAACGACCTACACCGAACTGAGAT
ACCTACAGCGTGAGCTATGAGAAAGCGCCACGCTTCCCGAAGGGAGAAAGGCGGACAGGTATCCGGTAAG
CGGCAGGGTCGGAACAGGAGAGCGCACGAGGGAGCTTCCAGGGGGAAACGCCTGGTATCTTTATAGTCCT
GTCGGGTTTCGCCACCTCTGACTTGAGCATCGATTTTTGTGATGCTCGTCAGGGGGGCGGAGCCTATGGA
AAAACGCCAGCAACGCAGAAAGGCCCACCCGAAGGTGAGCCAGGTGATTACATTTGGGCCCTCATTACCA
ATGCTTAATCAGTGAGGCACCTATCTCAGCGATCTGTCTATTTCGTTCATCCATAGTTGCCTGACTCCCC
GTCGTGTAGATAACTACGATGCGGGAGGGCTTACCATCTGGCCCCAGTGCTGCAATGATACCGCGAGAAC
CACGCTCACCGGCTCCAGATTTATCAGCAATAAACCAGCCAGCCGGGAGGGCCGAGCGCAGAAGTGATCC
TGCAACTTTATCCGCCTCCATCCAGTCTATTAATTGTTGCCGGGAAGCTAGAGTAAGTAGTTCGCCAGTT
AATAGTTTGCGCAACGTTGTTGCCATTGCTACAGGCATCGTGGTGTCACGCTCGTCGTTTGGTATGGCTT
CATTCAGCTCCGGTTCCCAACGATCAAGGCGAGTTACATGATCCCCCATGTTGTGCAAAAAAGCGGTTAG
CTCCTTCGGTCCTCCGATCGTTGCCAGAAGTAAGTTGGCCGCAGTGTTATCACTCATGGTTATGGCAGCA
CTGCATAATTCTCTTACTGTCATGCCATCCGTGAGATGCTTTTCTGTGACTGGTGAGTACTCAACCAAGT
CATTCTGAGAATAGTGTATGCGGCGACCGAGTTGCTCTTGCCCGGCGTCAATACGGGATAATACCGCGCC
ACATAGCAGAACTTTAAAAGTGCTCATCATTGGAAAACGTTCTTCGGGGCGTAAACTCTCAAGGATCTTA
CCGCTGTTGAGATCCAGTTCGATGTAACCCACTCGTGCACCCAACTGATCTTCAGCATCTTTTACTTTCA
CCAGCGTTTCTGGGTGAGCAAAAACAGGAAGGCAAAATGCCGCAAAAAAGGGAATAAGGGCGACACGGAA
ATGTTGAATACTCATTTTAGCTTCCTTAGCTCCTGAAAATCTCGATAACTCAAAAAATACGCCCGGTAGT
GATCTTATTTCATTATGGTGAAAGTTGGAACCTCTTACGTGCCGATCAAGTCAAAAGCCTCCGGTCGGAG
GCTTTTGA
